Addgene plasmid #105283: hIRF-1 gRNA #351 (Sa)
Purpose: Expresses a guide RNA (gRNA) to target human IRF-1 promoter for the Sa-Cas9 system
Depositing lab: Hodaka Fujii. Depositing organization: Hirosaki University. Publication: enChIP systems using different CRISPR orthologues and epitope tags. Fujita T, Yuno M, Fujii H. BMC Res Notes. 2018 Feb 27;11(1):154. doi: 10.1186/s13104-018-3262-4. PubMed 29482606.
Backbone
  Vector backbone: BPK2660
  Backbone manufacturer: Keith Joung (Addgene plasmid #70709)
  Backbone size w/o insert (bp): 2288
  Total vector size (bp): 2287
  Vector type: Mammalian Expression, CRISPR
Growth in bacteria
  Bacterial resistance: Ampicillin, 100 μg/mL
  Growth temperature: 37°C
  Growth strain: DH5alpha
  Copy number: High Copy
Gene/Insert
  Gene/Insert name: gRNA_hIRF1 promoter #351
  gRNA/shRNA sequence: ccagtgggatatcaagaagg
  Species: H. sapiens (human)
  Insert size (bp): 555
  Promoter: U6
  Cloning method: Restriction Enzyme; 5′ cloning site BsmB I (destroyed during cloning); 3′ cloning site BsmB I (destroyed during cloning)
  Sequencing primers: 5′ LKO.1 5'
Resource information
  A portion of this plasmid was derived from a plasmid made by: Keith Joung (Addgene plasmid 70709)
Terms and licenses: Academic/Nonprofit Terms; Industry Terms: Not Available to Industry
How to cite: hIRF-1 gRNA #351 (Sa) was a gift from Hodaka Fujii (Addgene plasmid # 105283 ; http://n2t.net/addgene:105283 ; RRID:Addgene_105283)
