[The description below was written by a language model from this plasmid's Addgene catalogue record and pLannotate feature annotations shown in this document.]
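Description:
hIRF-1 gRNA #351 (Sa) is a small (about 2.3 kb) mammalian CRISPR guide RNA expression plasmid built on the BPK2660 backbone, a minimal vector designed to express guides for the Staphylococcus aureus Cas9 system. It is propagated in E. coli as a high-copy plasmid through a ColE1/pUC-type origin of replication and is selected with ampicillin via a β-lactamase gene driven by its own bla promoter. The plasmid carries no mammalian selection marker or reporter, and it does not encode Cas9, so the nuclease or its catalytically inactive form must be supplied from a separate construct.

The payload is a single guide RNA cassette. A human U6 promoter, which recruits RNA polymerase III, drives transcription of a 20-nucleotide spacer directed against the promoter region of the human IRF-1 gene, fused to the Sa gRNA scaffold that is recognised by SaCas9. The spacer was inserted between two BsmBI sites, which were destroyed in the process, as is typical for type IIS oligo cloning. The feature annotation lists the scaffold only as a fragment and also detects a short partial attB1 Gateway site upstream of the U6 promoter, which appears to be a backbone remnant with no stated function here.

According to the record, the construct serves to target the human IRF-1 promoter with the Sa-Cas9 system. The associated publication concerns enChIP systems using different CRISPR orthologues and epitope tags, which suggests that the guide is meant to recruit a tagged SaCas9 derivative to the IRF-1 locus for locus-specific chromatin isolation, with IRF-1 serving as a test target.
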