Features (pLannotate 1.2.2; 6 found; start..end, strand, type, name):
     13..30      +  protein_bind   attB1 (fragment): mutant version of attB; recombination site for the Gateway® BP reaction BP Clonase™
     82..322     +  promoter       U6 promoter: RNA polymerase III promoter for human U6 snRNA
    376..434     +  misc_RNA       Sa gRNA scaffold (fragment): guide RNA scaffold for the Staphylococcus aureus CRISPR/Cas9 system
    538..1126    -  rep_origin     ori: high-copy-number ColE1/pMB1/pBR322/pUC origin of replication
   1297..2157    -  CDS            AmpR: β-lactamase; bla; confers resistance to ampicillin, carbenicillin, and related antibiotics
   2158..2262    -  promoter       AmpR promoter: bla
>Addgene plasmid #105283 | hIRF-1 gRNA #351 (Sa) | addgene full sequence | sequence record 204134 | Addgene NGS Result
GACGTCGCTAGCTGTACAAAAAAGCAGGCTTTAAAGGAACCAATTCAGTCGACTGGATCCGGTACCAAGG
TCGGGCAGGAAGAGGGCCTATTTCCCATGATTCCTTCATATTTGCATATACGATACAAGGCTGTTAGAGA
GATAATTAGAATTAATTTGACTGTAAACACAAAGATATTAGTACAAAATACGTGACGTAGAAAGTAATAA
TTTCTTGGGTAGTTTGCAGTTTTAAAATTATGTTTTAAAATGGACTATCATATGCTTACCGTAACTTGAA
AGTATTTCGATTTCTTGGCTTTATATATCTTGTGGAAAGGACGAAACACCCCAGTGGGATATCAAGAAGG
GTTTTAGTACTCTGTAATGAAAATTACAGAATCTACTAAAACAAGGCAAAATGCCGTGTTTATCTCGTCA
ACTTGTTGGCGAGATTTTTTTAAGCTTGGGCCGCTCGAGGTACCTCTCTACATATGACATGTGAGCAAAA
GGCCAGCAAAAGGCCAGGAACCGTAAAAAGGCCGCGTTGCTGGCGTTTTTCCATAGGCTCCGCCCCCCTG
ACGAGCATCACAAAAATCGACGCTCAAGTCAGAGGTGGCGAAACCCGACAGGACTATAAAGATACCAGGC
GTTTCCCCCTGGAAGCTCCCTCGTGCGCTCTCCTGTTCCGACCCTGCCGCTTACCGGATACCTGTCCGCC
TTTCTCCCTTCGGGAAGCGTGGCGCTTTCTCATAGCTCACGCTGTAGGTATCTCAGTTCGGTGTAGGTCG
TTCGCTCCAAGCTGGGCTGTGTGCACGAACCCCCCGTTCAGCCCGACCGCTGCGCCTTATCCGGTAACTA
TCGTCTTGAGTCCAACCCGGTAAGACACGACTTATCGCCACTGGCAGCAGCCACTGGTAACAGGATTAGC
AGAGCGAGGTATGTAGGCGGTGCTACAGAGTTCTTGAAGTGGTGGCCTAACTACGGCTACACTAGAAGAA
CAGTATTTGGTATCTGCGCTCTGCTGAAGCCAGTTACCTTCGGAAAAAGAGTTGGTAGCTCTTGATCCGG
CAAACAAACCACCGCTGGTAGCGGTGGTTTTTTTGTTTGCAAGCAGCAGATTACGCGCAGAAAAAAAGGA
TCTCAAGAAGATCCTTTGATCTTTTCTACGGGGTCTGACGCTCAGTGGAACGAAAACTCACGTTAAGGGA
TTTTGGTCATGAGATTATCAAAAAGGATCTTCACCTAGATCCTTTTAAATTAAAAATGAAGTTTTAAATC
AATCTAAAGTATATATGAGTAAACTTGGTCTGACAGTTACCAATGCTTAATCAGTGAGGCACCTATCTCA
GCGATCTGTCTATTTCGTTCATCCATAGTTGCCTGACTCCCCGTCGTGTAGATAACTACGATACGGGAGG
GCTTACCATCTGGCCCCAGTGCTGCAATGATACCGCGAGACCCACGCTCACCGGCTCCAGATTTATCAGC
AATAAACCAGCCAGCCGGAAGGGCCGAGCGCAGAAGTGGTCCTGCAACTTTATCCGCCTCCATCCAGTCT
ATTAATTGTTGCCGGGAAGCTAGAGTAAGTAGTTCGCCAGTTAATAGTTTGCGCAACGTTGTTGCCATTG
CTACAGGCATCGTGGTGTCACGCTCGTCGTTTGGTATGGCTTCATTCAGCTCCGGTTCCCAACGATCAAG
GCGAGTTACATGATCCCCCATGTTGTGCAAAAAAGCGGTTAGCTCCTTCGGTCCTCCGATCGTTGTCAGA
AGTAAGTTGGCCGCAGTGTTATCACTCATGGTTATGGCAGCACTGCATAATTCTCTTACTGTCATGCCAT
CCGTAAGATGCTTTTCTGTGACTGGTGAGTACTCAACCAAGTCATTCTGAGAATAGTGTATGCGGCGACC
GAGTTGCTCTTGCCCGGCGTCAATACGGGATAATACCGCGCCACATAGCAGAACTTTAAAAGTGCTCATC
ATTGGAAAACGTTCTTCGGGGCGAAAACTCTCAAGGATCTTACCGCTGTTGAGATCCAGTTCGATGTAAC
CCACTCGTGCACCCAACTGATCTTCAGCATCTTTTACTTTCACCAGCGTTTCTGGGTGAGCAAAAACAGG
AAGGCAAAATGCCGCAAAAAAGGGAATAAGGGCGACACGGAAATGTTGAATACTCATACTCTTCCTTTTT
CAATATTATTGAAGCATTTATCAGGGTTATTGTCTCATGAGCGGATACATATTTGAATGTATTTAGAAAA
ATAAACAAATAGGGGTTCCGCGCACATTTCCCCGAAAAGTGCCACCT
